Addgene plasmid #206251: pDL17_Cas9-His Δcys M1C
Purpose: Bacterial expression of SpCas9 Δcys M1C variant under T7 promoter
Depositing lab: Amit Choudhary. Depositing organization: Broad Institute. Publication: Engineering designer beta cells with a CRISPR-Cas9 conjugation platform. Lim D, Sreekanth V, Cox KJ, Law BK, Wagner BK, Karp JM, Choudhary A. Nat Commun. 2020 Aug 13;11(1):4043. doi: 10.1038/s41467-020-17725-0. PubMed 32792475.
Backbone
  Vector backbone: pET28a
  Backbone size w/o insert (bp): 5190
  Total vector size (bp): 9387
  Vector type: Bacterial Expression, CRISPR
Growth in bacteria
  Bacterial resistance: Kanamycin, 50 μg/mL
  Growth temperature: 37°C
  Growth strain: NEB Stable
  Copy number: High Copy
Gene/Insert
  Gene/Insert name: SpCas9
  Insert size (bp): 4101
  Mutation: M1C, C80S, C574S
  Promoter: T7
  Tag / fusion protein: 6x-His (C terminal on insert); SV40 NLS (N terminal on insert); SV40 NLS (C terminal on insert)
  Cloning method: Unknown
  Sequencing primers: 5′ TAATACGACTCACTATAGGG; 3′ GCTAGTTATTGCTCAGCGG
Resource information
  A portion of this plasmid was derived from a plasmid made by: Caixia Gao lab. Addgene # 98158 (pET28a-Cas9-His)
Terms and licenses: Academic/Nonprofit Terms; Industry Terms: Not Available to Industry
How to cite: pDL17_Cas9-His Δcys M1C was a gift from Amit Choudhary (Addgene plasmid # 206251 ; http://n2t.net/addgene:206251 ; RRID:Addgene_206251)
