[The description below was written by a language model from this plasmid's Addgene catalogue record and pLannotate feature annotations shown in this document.]
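Description:
pDL17_Cas9-His Δcys M1C is a 9,387 bp bacterial expression plasmid built on the pET28a backbone for producing a cysteine-engineered Streptococcus pyogenes Cas9 protein in E. coli. It replicates from a ColE1/pMB1-type origin accompanied by the pBR322 bom region and the rop gene. The catalogue lists it as high copy, although Rop normally holds copy number down. Selection is by kanamycin through an aph(3')-Ia marker. An f1 origin is also present, along with short tetracycline-resistance gene fragments and a fragment of the AmpR promoter, which appear to be non-functional backbone remnants.

The expression cassette follows the standard pET layout. A T7 promoter is followed directly by a lac operator and the T7 gene 10 ribosome binding site, then the 4.1 kb SpCas9 coding sequence, and finally a T7 terminator. The plasmid-borne lacI gene supplies repressor, so transcription is held off until IPTG induction in a host that provides T7 RNA polymerase. According to the record, Cas9 is flanked by SV40 nuclear localisation signals at both ends and carries a C-terminal 6xHis tag for metal-affinity purification. The automated annotation detects the His tag as a partial 9xHis match but does not call the NLS elements.

The insert carries C80S and C574S, which remove the two native cysteines (hence "Δcys"), plus M1C, which places a single cysteine at the first Cas9 residue. A unique cysteine of this kind gives a defined thiol handle for site-specific chemical modification. This fits the associated work on a Cas9 conjugation platform, in which purified protein is linked to other molecules for genome-editing applications. Part of the plasmid derives from an earlier pET28a-Cas9-His construct.
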