Features (pLannotate 1.2.2; 19 found; start..end, strand, type, name):
      1..589     +  rep_origin     ori: high-copy-number ColE1/pMB1/pBR322/pUC origin of replication
    775..914     -  misc_feature   bom: basis of mobility region from pBR322
   1016..1207    -  CDS            rop: Rop protein, which maintains plasmids at low copy number; rop
   1224..1604    +  CDS            YPB1_ECOLX: Protein predicted: Swiss-Prot protein existence level 4. From Escherichia coli.
   1676..1967    -  CDS            TcR (fragment): tetracycline efflux protein; tet; confers resistance to tetracycline
   1982..2003    -  protein_bind   CAP binding site: CAP binding activates transcription in the presence of cAMP. E. coli catabolite activator protein
   2016..3098    -  CDS            lacI: lac repressor; lacI; The lac repressor binds to the lac operator to inhibit transcription in E. coli. This inhibition can be relieved by adding lactose or isopropyl-β-D-thiogalactopyranoside (IPTG).
   3099..3176    -  promoter       lacI promoter: lacI
   3184..3463    -  CDS            TcR (fragment): tetracycline efflux protein; tet; confers resistance to tetracycline
   3485..3503    +  promoter       T7 promoter: promoter for bacteriophage T7 RNA polymerase
   3504..3528    +  protein_bind   lac operator: The lac repressor binds to the lac operator to inhibit transcription in E. coli. This inhibition can be relieved by adding lactose or isopropyl-β-D-thiogalactopyranoside (IPTG). lac repressor encoded by lacI
   3543..3565    +  RBS            RBS: efficient ribosome binding site from bacteriophage T7 gene 10 (Olins and Rangwala, 1989)
   3608..7708    +  CDS            Cas9: Cas9 (Csn1) endonuclease from the Streptococcus pyogenes Type II CRISPR/Cas system generates RNA-guided double strand breaks in DNA
   7736..7753    +  CDS            9xHis (fragment): 9xHis affinity tag
   7763..7812    +  CDS            SET1 (fragment): solubility-enhancement tag derived from T7 phage gene 10B
   7820..7867    +  terminator     T7 terminator: transcription terminator for bacteriophage T7 RNA polymerase
   7904..8332    +  rep_origin     f1 ori (sequence partly withheld): f1 bacteriophage origin of replication; arrow indicates direction of (+) strand synthesis
   8385..8442    +  promoter       AmpR promoter (fragment): bla
   8451..9266    -  CDS            KanR: aminoglycoside phosphotransferase; aph(3')-Ia; confers resistance to kanamycin in bacteria or G418 (Geneticin®) in eukaryotes
>Addgene plasmid #206251 | pDL17_Cas9-His Δcys M1C | addgene full sequence | sequence record 408072 | Addgene NGS Result
TTGAGATCCTTTTTTTCTGCGCGTAATCTGCTGCTTGCAAACAAAAAAACCACCGCTACCAGCGGTGGTT
TGTTTGCCGGATCAAGAGCTACCAACTCTTTTTCCGAAGGTAACTGGCTTCAGCAGAGCGCAGATACCAA
ATACTGTCCTTCTAGTGTAGCCGTAGTTAGGCCACCACTTCAAGAACTCTGTAGCACCGCCTACATACCT
CGCTCTGCTAATCCTGTTACCAGTGGCTGCTGCCAGTGGCGATAAGTCGTGTCTTACCGGGTTGGACTCA
AGACGATAGTTACCGGATAAGGCGCAGCGGTCGGGCTGAACGGGGGGTTCGTGCACACAGCCCAGCTTGG
AGCGAACGACCTACACCGAACTGAGATACCTACAGCGTGAGCTATGAGAAAGCGCCACGCTTCCCGAAGG
GAGAAAGGCGGACAGGTATCCGGTAAGCGGCAGGGTCGGAACAGGAGAGCGCACGAGGGAGCTTCCAGGG
GGAAACGCCTGGTATCTTTATAGTCCTGTCGGGTTTCGCCACCTCTGACTTGAGCGTCGATTTTTGTGAT
GCTCGTCAGGGGGGCGGAGCCTATGGAAAAACGCCAGCAACGCGGCCTTTTTACGGTTCCTGGCCTTTTG
CTGGCCTTTTGCTCACATGTTCTTTCCTGCGTTATCCCCTGATTCTGTGGATAACCGTATTACCGCCTTT
GAGTGAGCTGATACCGCTCGCCGCAGCCGAACGACCGAGCGCAGCGAGTCAGTGAGCGAGGAAGCGGAAG
AGCGCCTGATGCGGTATTTTCTCCTTACGCATCTGTGCGGTATTTCACACCGCAATGGTGCACTCTCAGT
ACAATCTGCTCTGATGCCGCATAGTTAAGCCAGTATACACTCCGCTATCGCTACGTGACTGGGTCATGGC
TGCGCCCCGACACCCGCCAACACCCGCTGACGCGCCCTGACGGGCTTGTCTGCTCCCGGCATCCGCTTAC
AGACAAGCTGTGACCGTCTCCGGGAGCTGCATGTGTCAGAGGTTTTCACCGTCATCACCGAAACGCGCGA
GGCAGCTGCGGTAAAGCTCATCAGCGTGGTCGTGAAGCGATTCACAGATGTCTGCCTGTTCATCCGCGTC
CAGCTCGTTGAGTTTCTCCAGAAGCGTTAATGTCTGGCTTCTGATAAAGCGGGCCATGTTAAGGGCGGTT
TTTTCCTGTTTGGTCACTGATGCCTCCGTGTAAGGGGGATTTCTGTTCATGGGGGTAATGATACCGATGA
AACGAGAGAGGATGCTCACGATACGGGTTACTGATGATGAACATGCCCGGTTACTGGAACGTTGTGAGGG
TAAACAACTGGCGGTATGGATGCGGCGGGACCAGAGAAAAATCACTCAGGGTCAATGCCAGCGCTTCGTT
AATACAGATGTAGGTGTTCCACAGGGTAGCCAGCAGCATCCTGCGATGCAGATCCGGAACATAATGGTGC
AGGGCGCTGACTTCCGCGTTTCCAGACTTTACGAAACACGGAAACCGAAGACCATTCATGTTGTTGCTCA
GGTCGCAGACGTTTTGCAGCAGCAGTCGCTTCACGTTCGCTCGCGTATCGGTGATTCATTCTGCTAACCA
GTAAGGCAACCCCGCCAGCCTAGCCGGGTCCTCAACGACAGGAGCACGATCATGCGCACCCGTGGGGCCG
CCATGCCGGCGATAATGGCCTGCTTCTCGCCGAAACGTTTGGTGGCGGGACCAGTGACGAAGGCTTGAGC
GAGGGCGTGCAAGATTCCGAATACCGCAAGCGACAGGCCGATCATCGTCGCGCTCCAGCGAAAGCGGTCC
TCGCCGAAAATGACCCAGAGCGCTGCCGGCACCTGTCCTACGAGTTGCATGATAAAGAAGACAGTCATAA
GTGCGGCGACGATAGTCATGCCCCGCGCCCACCGGAAGGAGCTGACTGGGTTGAAGGCTCTCAAGGGCAT
CGGTCGAGATCCCGGTGCCTAATGAGTGAGCTAACTTACATTAATTGCGTTGCGCTCACTGCCCGCTTTC
CAGTCGGGAAACCTGTCGTGCCAGCTGCATTAATGAATCGGCCAACGCGCGGGGAGAGGCGGTTTGCGTA
TTGGGCGCCAGGGTGGTTTTTCTTTTCACCAGTGAGACGGGCAACAGCTGATTGCCCTTCACCGCCTGGC
CCTGAGAGAGTTGCAGCAAGCGGTCCACGCTGGTTTGCCCCAGCAGGCGAAAATCCTGTTTGATGGTGGT
TAACGGCGGGATATAACATGAGCTGTCTTCGGTATCGTCGTATCCCACTACCGAGATATCCGCACCAACG
CGCAGCCCGGACTCGGTAATGGCGCGCATTGCGCCCAGCGCCATCTGATCGTTGGCAACCAGCATCGCAG
TGGGAACGATGCCCTCATTCAGCATTTGCATGGTTTGTTGAAAACCGGACATGGCACTCCAGTCGCCTTC
CCGTTCCGCTATCGGCTGAATTTGATTGCGAGTGAGATATTTATGCCAGCCAGCCAGACGCAGACGCGCC
GAGACAGAACTTAATGGGCCCGCTAACAGCGCGATTTGCTGGTGACCCAATGCGACCAGATGCTCCACGC
CCAGTCGCGTACCGTCTTCATGGGAGAAAATAATACTGTTGATGGGTGTCTGGTCAGAGACATCAAGAAA
TAACGCCGGAACATTAGTGCAGGCAGCTTCCACAGCAATGGCATCCTGGTCATCCAGCGGATAGTTAATG
ATCAGCCCACTGACGCGTTGCGCGAGAAGATTGTGCACCGCCGCTTTACAGGCTTCGACGCCGCTTCGTT
CTACCATCGACACCACCACGCTGGCACCCAGTTGATCGGCGCGAGATTTAATCGCCGCGACAATTTGCGA
CGGCGCGTGCAGGGCCAGACTGGAGGTGGCAACGCCAATCAGCAACGACTGTTTGCCCGCCAGTTGTTGT
GCCACGCGGTTGGGAATGTAATTCAGCTCCGCCATCGCCGCTTCCACTTTTTCCCGCGTTTTCGCAGAAA
CGTGGCTGGCCTGGTTCACCACGCGGGAAACGGTCTGATAAGAGACACCGGCATACTCTGCGACATCGTA
TAACGTTACTGGTTTCACATTCACCACCCTGAATTGACTCTCTTCCGGGCGCTATCATGCCATACCGCGA
AAGGTTTTGCGCCATTCGATGGTGTCCGGGATCTCGACGCTCTCCCTTATGCGACTCCTGCATTAGGAAG
CAGCCCAGTAGTAGGTTGAGGCCGTTGAGCACCGCCGCCGCAAGGAATGGTGCATGCAAGGAGATGGCGC
CCAACAGTCCCCCGGCCACGGGGCCTGCCACCATACCCACGCCGAAACAAGCGCTCATGAGCCCGAAGTG
GCGAGCCCGATCTTCCCCATCGGTGATGTCGGCGATATAGGCGCCAGCAACCGCACCTGTGGCGCCGGTG
ATGCCGGCCACGATGCGTCCGGCGTAGAGGATCGAGATCTCGATCCCGCGAAATTAATACGACTCACTAT
AGGGGAATTGTGAGCGGATAACAATTCCCCTCTAGAAATAATTTTGTTTAACTTTAAGAAGGAGATATAC
CATGGGGTTTATGCCCAAGAAGAAGAGGAAGGTGTGCGATAAGAAATACTCAATAGGCTTAGATATCGGC
ACAAATAGCGTCGGATGGGCGGTGATCACTGATGAATATAAGGTTCCGTCTAAAAAGTTCAAGGTTCTGG
GAAATACAGACCGCCACAGTATCAAAAAAAATCTTATAGGGGCTCTTTTATTTGACAGTGGAGAGACAGC
GGAAGCGACTCGTCTCAAACGGACAGCTCGTAGAAGGTATACACGTCGGAAGAATCGTATTAGCTATCTA
CAGGAGATTTTTTCAAATGAGATGGCGAAAGTAGATGATAGTTTCTTTCATCGACTTGAAGAGTCTTTTT
TGGTGGAAGAAGACAAGAAGCATGAACGTCATCCTATTTTTGGAAATATAGTAGATGAAGTTGCTTATCA
TGAGAAATATCCAACTATCTATCATCTGCGAAAAAAATTGGTAGATTCTACTGATAAAGCGGATTTGCGC
TTAATCTATTTGGCCTTAGCGCATATGATTAAGTTTCGTGGTCATTTTTTGATTGAGGGAGATTTAAATC
CTGATAATAGTGATGTGGACAAACTATTTATCCAGTTGGTACAAACCTACAATCAATTATTTGAAGAAAA
CCCTATTAACGCAAGTGGAGTAGATGCTAAAGCGATTCTTTCTGCACGATTGAGTAAATCAAGACGATTA
GAAAATCTCATTGCTCAGCTCCCCGGTGAGAAGAAAAATGGCTTATTTGGGAATCTCATTGCTTTGTCAT
TGGGTTTGACCCCTAATTTTAAATCAAATTTTGATTTGGCAGAAGATGCTAAATTACAGCTTTCAAAAGA
TACTTACGATGATGATTTAGATAATTTATTGGCGCAAATTGGAGATCAATATGCTGATTTGTTTTTGGCA
GCTAAGAATTTATCAGATGCTATTTTACTTTCAGATATCCTAAGAGTAAATACTGAAATAACTAAGGCTC
CCCTATCAGCTTCAATGATTAAACGCTACGATGAACATCATCAAGACTTGACTCTTTTAAAAGCTTTAGT
TCGACAACAACTTCCAGAAAAGTATAAAGAAATCTTTTTTGATCAATCAAAAAACGGATATGCAGGTTAT
ATTGATGGGGGAGCTAGCCAAGAAGAATTTTATAAATTTATCAAACCAATTTTAGAAAAAATGGATGGTA
CTGAGGAATTATTGGTGAAACTAAATCGTGAAGATTTGCTGCGCAAGCAACGGACCTTTGACAACGGCTC
TATTCCCCATCAAATTCACTTGGGTGAGCTGCATGCTATTTTGAGAAGACAAGAAGACTTTTATCCATTT
TTAAAAGACAATCGTGAGAAGATTGAAAAAATCTTGACTTTTCGAATTCCTTATTATGTTAGTCCATTGG
CGCGTGGCAATAGTCGTTTTGCATGGATGACTCGGAAGTCTGAAGAAACAATTACCCCATGGAATTTTGA
AGAAGTTGTCGATAAAGGTGCTTCAGCTCAATCATTTATTGAACGCATGACAAACTTTGATAAAAATCTT
CCAAATGAAAAAGTACTACCAAAACATAGTTTGCTTTATGAGTATTTTACGGTTTATAACGAATTGACAA
AGGTCAAATATGTTACTGAAGGAATGCGAAAACCAGCATTTCTTTCAGGTGAACAGAAGAAAGCCATTGT
TGATTTACTCTTCAAAACAAATCGAAAAGTAACCGTTAAGCAATTAAAAGAAGATTATTTCAAAAAAATA
GAAAGCTTTGATAGTGTTGAAATTTCAGGAGTTGAAGATAGATTTAATGCTTCATTAGGTACCTACCATG
ATTTGCTAAAAATTATTAAAGATAAAGATTTTTTGGATAATGAAGAAAATGAAGATATCTTAGAGGATAT
TGTTTTAACATTGACCTTATTTGAAGATAGGGAGATGATTGAGGAAAGACTTAAAACATATGCTCACCTC
TTTGATGATAAGGTGATGAAACAGCTTAAACGTCGCCGTTATACTGGTTGGGGACGTTTGTCTCGAAAAT
TGATTAATGGTATTAGGGATAAGCAATCTGGCAAAACAATATTAGATTTTTTGAAATCAGATGGTTTTGC
CAATCGCAATTTTATGCAGCTGATCCATGATGATAGTTTGACATTTAAAGAAGACATTCAAAAAGCACAA
GTGTCTGGACAAGGCGATAGTTTACATGAACATATTGCAAATTTAGCTGGTAGCCCTGCTATTAAAAAAG
GTATTTTACAGACTGTAAAAGTTGTTGATGAATTGGTCAAAGTAATGGGGCGGCATAAGCCAGAAAATAT
CGTTATTGAAATGGCACGTGAAAATCAGACAACTCAAAAGGGCCAGAAAAATTCGCGAGAGCGTATGAAA
CGAATCGAAGAAGGTATCAAAGAATTAGGAAGTCAGATTCTTAAAGAGCATCCTGTTGAAAATACTCAAT
TGCAAAATGAAAAGCTCTATCTCTATTATCTCCAAAATGGAAGAGACATGTATGTGGACCAAGAATTAGA
TATTAATCGTTTAAGTGATTATGATGTCGATCACATTGTTCCACAAAGTTTCCTTAAAGACGATTCAATA
GACAATAAGGTCTTAACGCGTTCTGATAAAAATCGTGGTAAATCGGATAACGTTCCAAGTGAAGAAGTAG
TCAAAAAGATGAAAAACTATTGGAGACAACTTCTAAACGCCAAGTTAATCACTCAACGTAAGTTTGATAA
TTTAACGAAAGCTGAACGTGGAGGTTTGAGTGAACTTGATAAAGCTGGTTTTATCAAACGCCAATTGGTT
GAAACTCGCCAAATCACTAAGCATGTGGCACAAATTTTGGATAGTCGCATGAATACTAAATACGATGAAA
ATGATAAACTTATTCGAGAGGTTAAAGTGATTACCTTAAAATCTAAATTAGTTTCTGACTTCCGAAAAGA
TTTCCAATTCTATAAAGTACGTGAGATTAACAATTACCATCATGCCCATGATGCGTATCTAAATGCCGTC
GTTGGAACTGCTTTGATTAAGAAATATCCAAAACTTGAATCGGAGTTTGTCTATGGTGATTATAAAGTTT
ATGATGTTCGTAAAATGATTGCTAAGTCTGAGCAAGAAATAGGCAAAGCAACCGCAAAATATTTCTTTTA
CTCTAATATCATGAACTTCTTCAAAACAGAAATTACACTTGCAAATGGAGAGATTCGCAAACGCCCTCTA
ATCGAAACTAATGGGGAAACTGGAGAAATTGTCTGGGATAAAGGGCGAGATTTTGCCACAGTGCGCAAAG
TATTGTCCATGCCCCAAGTCAATATTGTCAAGAAAACAGAAGTACAGACAGGCGGATTCTCCAAGGAGTC
AATTTTACCAAAAAGAAATTCGGACAAGCTTATTGCTCGTAAAAAAGACTGGGATCCAAAAAAATATGGT
GGTTTTGATAGTCCAACGGTAGCTTATTCAGTCCTAGTGGTTGCTAAGGTGGAAAAAGGGAAATCGAAGA
AGTTAAAATCCGTTAAAGAGTTACTAGGGATCACAATTATGGAAAGAAGTTCCTTTGAAAAAAATCCGAT
TGACTTTTTAGAAGCTAAAGGATATAAGGAAGTTAAAAAAGACTTAATCATTAAACTACCTAAATATAGT
CTTTTTGAGTTAGAAAACGGTCGTAAACGGATGCTGGCTAGTGCCGGAGAATTACAAAAAGGAAATGAGC
TGGCTCTGCCAAGCAAATATGTGAATTTTTTATATTTAGCTAGTCATTATGAAAAGTTGAAGGGTAGTCC
AGAAGATAACGAACAAAAACAATTGTTTGTGGAGCAGCATAAGCATTATTTAGATGAGATTATTGAGCAA
ATCAGTGAATTTTCTAAGCGTGTTATTTTAGCAGATGCCAATTTAGATAAAGTTCTTAGTGCATATAACA
AACATAGAGACAAACCAATACGTGAACAAGCAGAAAATATTATTCATTTATTTACGTTGACGAATCTTGG
AGCTCCCGCTGCTTTTAAATATTTTGATACAACAATTGATCGTAAACGATATACGTCTACAAAAGAAGTT
TTAGATGCCACTCTTATCCATCAATCCATCACTGGTCTTTATGAAACACGCATTGATTTGAGTCAGCTAG
GAGGTGACCCCAAGAAGAAGAGGAAGGTGCTCGAGCACCACCACCACCACCACTGAGATCCGGCTGCTAA
CAAAGCCCGAAAGGAAGCTGAGTTGGCTGCTGCCACCGCTGAGCAATAACTAGCATAACCCCTTGGGGCC
TCTAAACGGGTCTTGAGGGGTTTTTTGCTGAAAGGAGGAACTATATCCGGATTGGCGAATGGG
[124 nt withheld, positions 7904-8027]
C
[91 nt withheld, positions 8029-8119]
A
[49 nt withheld, positions 8121-8169]
CCTTTGACGTTGGAGTCCACGTTCTTT
[37 nt withheld, positions 8197-8233]
ACCCTATCTCGGTCTATTCTTTTGATTTATAAGGGATTTTGCCGATTTCGGCCTATTGGTTAAAAAATGA
GCTGATTTAACAAAAATTTAACGCGAATTTTAACAAAATATTAACGCTTACAATTTAGGTGGCACTTTTC
GGGGAAATGTGCGCGGAACCCCTATTTGTTTATTTTTCTAAATACATTCAAATATGTATCCGCTCATGAA
TTAATTCTTAGAAAAACTCATCGAGCATCAAATGAAACTGCAATTTATTCATATCAGGATTATCAATACC
ATATTTTTGAAAAAGCCGTTTCTGTAATGAAGGAGAAAACTCACCGAGGCAGTTCCATAGGATGGCAAGA
TCCTGGTATCGGTCTGCGATTCCGACTCGTCCAACATCAATACAACCTATTAATTTCCCCTCGTCAAAAA
TAAGGTTATCAAGTGAGAAATCACCATGAGTGACGACTGAATCCGGTGAGAATGGCAAAAGTTTATGCAT
TTCTTTCCAGACTTGTTCAACAGGCCAGCCATTACGCTCGTCATCAAAATCACTCGCATCAACCAAACCG
TTATTCATTCGTGATTGCGCCTGAGCGAGACGAAATACGCGATCGCTGTTAAAAGGACAATTACAAACAG
GAATCGAATGCAACCGGCGCAGGAACACTGCCAGCGCATCAACAATATTTTCACCTGAATCAGGATATTC
TTCTAATACCTGGAATGCTGTTTTCCCGGGGATCGCAGTGGTGAGTAACCATGCATCATCAGGAGTACGG
ATAAAATGCTTGATGGTCGGAAGAGGCATAAATTCCGTCAGCCAGTTTAGTCTGACCATCTCATCTGTAA
CATCATTGGCAACGCTACCTTTGCCATGTTTCAGAAACAACTCTGGCGCATCGGGCTTCCCATACAATCG
ATAGATTGTCGCACCTGATTGCCCGACATTATCGCGAGCCCATTTATACCCATATAAATCAGCATCCATG
TTGGAATTTAATCGCGGCCTAGAGCAAGACGTTTCCCGTTGAATATGGCTCATAACACCCCTTGTATTAC
TGTTTATGTAAGCAGACAGTTTTATTGTTCATGACCAAAATCCCTTAACGTGAGTTTTCGTTCCACTGAG
CGTCAGACCCCGTAGAAAAGATCAAAGGATCTTC
